Addgene plasmid #141039: pENTR-L3-Cas9n-L2
Purpose: Mutisite Gateway mediated vector construction
Depositing lab: Hideyuki Okano. Depositing organization: Keio University. Publication: A versatile toolbox for knock-in gene targeting based on the Multisite Gateway technology. Yoshimatsu S, Sone T, Nakajima M, Sato T, Okochi R, Ishikawa M, Nakamura M, Sasaki E, Shiozawa S, Okano H. PLoS One. 2019 Aug 27;14(8):e0221164. doi: 10.1371/journal.pone.0221164. eCollection 2019. PubMed 31454364.
Backbone
  Vector backbone: pDONR
  Backbone manufacturer: Thermo Fisher Scientific
  Vector type: Mammalian Expression
Growth in bacteria
  Bacterial resistance: Kanamycin, 50 μg/mL
  Growth temperature: 37°C
  Growth strain: DH5alpha
  Copy number: High Copy
Gene/Insert
  Gene/Insert name: Cas9n
  Species: Synthetic
  Cloning method: Restriction Enzyme; 5′ cloning site Unknown (unknown if destroyed)
Terms and licenses: Academic/Nonprofit Terms; Industry Terms: Not Available to Industry
How to cite: pENTR-L3-Cas9n-L2 was a gift from Hideyuki Okano (Addgene plasmid # 141039 ; http://n2t.net/addgene:141039 ; RRID:Addgene_141039)
