[The description below was written by a language model from this plasmid's Addgene catalogue record and pLannotate feature annotations shown in this document.]
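Description:
pENTR-L3-Cas9n-L2 is a Gateway entry clone built on a pDONR-derived backbone and intended as one module in Multisite Gateway assembly of larger vectors. It is about 6.5 kb, replicates in E. coli from a high-copy ColE1/pUC-type origin, and is selected with kanamycin through the aph(3')-Ia gene. As in other pDONR-type backbones, rrnB T1 and T2 transcription terminators sit upstream of the recombination cassette, insulating the insert from read-through transcription originating in the backbone.

The payload is a Cas9n coding sequence, listed as synthetic, flanked by attL3 on the 5′ side and attL2 on the 3′ side. The automated annotation labels the open reading frame as overlapping "N-terminal" and "C-terminal" portions of Streptococcus pyogenes Cas9. Because the two segments overlap and together span the region, this most likely reflects a single continuous Cas9 reading frame rather than a split design. The frame is followed directly by a bipartite nucleoplasmin nuclear localization signal. The name Cas9n conventionally denotes a nickase form that cuts only one DNA strand, but the record does not state which inactivating mutation is present. No promoter, polyadenylation signal or N-terminal tag is annotated between the att sites, so although the plasmid is catalogued as a mammalian expression type, expression presumably depends on elements supplied by partner entry clones or the destination vector.

In use, LR Clonase recombines the attL3/attL2 pair with matching attR sites, placing the Cas9n module in a fixed position and orientation alongside other entry modules. The associated work describes a toolbox for knock-in gene targeting based on this modular assembly.
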