Features (pLannotate 1.2.2; 9 found; start..end, strand, type, name):
    210..1019    +  CDS            KanR: aminoglycoside phosphotransferase; aph(3')-Ia; confers resistance to kanamycin in bacteria or G418 (Geneticin®) in eukaryotes
   1162..1750    +  rep_origin     ori: high-copy-number ColE1/pMB1/pBR322/pUC origin of replication
   1885..1912    -  terminator     rrnB T2 terminator: transcription terminator T2 from the E. coli rrnB gene
   2044..2087    +  terminator     rrnB T1 terminator: Escherichia coli rrnB; transcription terminator T1 from the E. coli rrnB gene
   2144..2239    +  protein_bind   attL3: mutant version of attL; recombination site for the Gateway® LR reaction LR Clonase™
   2380..4095    +  CDS            Cas9(N): N-terminal portion of Streptococcus pyogenes Cas9 (Zetsche et al., 2015)
   3982..6480    +  CDS            Cas9(C): C-terminal portion of Streptococcus pyogenes Cas9 (Zetsche et al., 2015)
   6481..6528    +  CDS            nucleoplasmin NLS: bipartite nuclear localization signal from nucleoplasmin
   6539..87      -  protein_bind   attL2 (across the origin): mutant version of attL; recombination site for the Gateway® LR reaction LR Clonase™
>Addgene plasmid #141039 | pENTR-L3-Cas9n-L2 | addgene full sequence | sequence record 302034 | Addgene NGS Result
GTACAAAGTTGGCATTATAAGAAAGCATTGCTTATCAATTTGTTGCAACGAACAGGTCACTATCAGTCAA
AATAAAATCATTATTTGCCATCCAGCTGCAGCTCTGGCCCGTGTCTCAAAATCTCTGATGTTACATTGCA
CAAGATAAAAATATATCATCATGAACAATAAAACTGTCTGCTTACATAAACAGTAATACAAGGGGTGTTA
TGAGCCATATTCAACGGGAAACGTCGAGGCCGCGATTAAATTCCAACATGGATGCTGATTTATATGGGTA
TAAATGGGCTCGCGATAATGTCGGGCAATCAGGTGCGACAATCTATCGCTTGTATGGGAAGCCCGATGCG
CCAGAGTTGTTTCTGAAACATGGCAAAGGTAGCGTTGCCAATGATGTTACAGATGAGATGGTCAGACTAA
ACTGGCTGACGGAATTTATGCCTCTTCCGACCATCAAGCATTTTATCCGTACTCCTGATGATGCATGGTT
ACTCACCACTGCGATCCCCGGAAAAACAGCATTCCAGGTATTAGAAGAATATCCTGATTCAGGTGAAAAT
ATTGTTGATGCGCTGGCAGTGTTCCTGCGCCGGTTGCATTCGATTCCTGTTTGTAATTGTCCTTTTAACA
GCGATCGCGTATTTCGTCTCGCTCAGGCGCAATCACGAATGAATAACGGTTTGGTTGATGCGAGTGATTT
TGATGACGAGCGTAATGGCTGGCCTGTTGAACAAGTCTGGAAAGAAATGCATAAACTTTTGCCATTCTCA
CCGGATTCAGTCGTCACTCATGGTGATTTCTCACTTGATAACCTTATTTTTGACGAGGGGAAATTAATAG
GTTGTATTGATGTTGGACGAGTCGGAATCGCAGACCGATACCAGGATCTTGCCATCCTATGGAACTGCCT
CGGTGAGTTTTCTCCTTCATTACAGAAACGGCTTTTTCAAAAATATGGTATTGATAATCCTGATATGAAT
AAATTGCAGTTTCATTTGATGCTCGATGAGTTTTTCTAATCAGAATTGGTTAATTGGTTGTAACACTGGC
AGAGCATTACGCTGACTTGACGGGACGGCGCAAGCTCATGACCAAAATCCCTTAACGTGAGTTTTCGTTC
CACTGAGCGTCAGACCCCGTAGAAAAGATCAAAGGATCTTCTTGAGATCCTTTTTTTCTGCGCGTAATCT
GCTGCTTGCAAACAAAAAAACCACCGCTACCAGCGGTGGTTTGTTTGCCGGATCAAGAGCTACCAACTCT
TTTTCCGAAGGTAACTGGCTTCAGCAGAGCGCAGATACCAAATACTGTTCTTCTAGTGTAGCCGTAGTTA
GGCCACCACTTCAAGAACTCTGTAGCACCGCCTACATACCTCGCTCTGCTAATCCTGTTACCAGTGGCTG
CTGCCAGTGGCGATAAGTCGTGTCTTACCGGGTTGGACTCAAGACGATAGTTACCGGATAAGGCGCAGCG
GTCGGGCTGAACGGGGGGTTCGTGCACACAGCCCAGCTTGGAGCGAACGACCTACACCGAACTGAGATAC
CTACAGCGTGAGCTATGAGAAAGCGCCACGCTTCCCGAAGGGAGAAAGGCGGACAGGTATCCGGTAAGCG
GCAGGGTCGGAACAGGAGAGCGCACGAGGGAGCTTCCAGGGGGAAACGCCTGGTATCTTTATAGTCCTGT
CGGGTTTCGCCACCTCTGACTTGAGCGTCGATTTTTGTGATGCTCGTCAGGGGGGCGGAGCCTATGGAAA
AACGCCAGCAACGCGGCCTTTTTACGGTTCCTGGCCTTTTGCTGGCCTTTTGCTCACATGTTCTTTCCTG
CGTTATCCCCTGATTCTGTGGATAACCGTATTACCGCTAGCCAGGAAGAGTTTGTAGAAACGCAAAAAGG
CCATCCGTCAGGATGGCCTTCTGCTTAGTTTGATGCCTGGCAGTTTATGGCGGGCGTCCTGCCCGCCACC
CTCCGGGCCGTTGCTTCACAACGTTCAAATCCGCTCCCGGCGGATTTGTCCTACTCAGGAGAGCGTTCAC
CGACAAACAACAGATAAAACGAAAGGCCCAGTCTTCCGACTGAGCCTTTCGTTTTATTTGATGCCTGGCA
GTTCCCTACTCTCGCGTTAACGCTAGCATGGATCTCGGGCCCCAAATAATGATTTTATTTTGACTGATAG
TGACCTGTTCGTTGCAACAAATTGATGAGCAATGCTTTTTTATAATGCCAACTTTGTATAATAAAGTTGG
CTTCGAAGGAGATAGAACCATGGACTATAAGGACCACGACGGAGACTACAAGGATCATGATATTGATTAC
AAAGACGATGACGATAAGATGGCCCCAAAGAAGAAGCGGAAGGTCGGTATCCACGGAGTCCCAGCAGCCG
ACAAGAAGTACAGCATCGGCCTGGCCATCGGCACCAACTCTGTGGGCTGGGCCGTGATCACCGACGAGTA
CAAGGTGCCCAGCAAGAAATTCAAGGTGCTGGGCAACACCGACCGGCACAGCATCAAGAAGAACCTGATC
GGAGCCCTGCTGTTCGACAGCGGCGAAACAGCCGAGGCCACCCGGCTGAAGAGAACCGCCAGAAGAAGAT
ACACCAGACGGAAGAACCGGATCTGCTATCTGCAAGAGATCTTCAGCAACGAGATGGCCAAGGTGGACGA
CAGCTTCTTCCACAGACTGGAAGAGTCCTTCCTGGTGGAAGAGGATAAGAAGCACGAGCGGCACCCCATC
TTCGGCAACATCGTGGACGAGGTGGCCTACCACGAGAAGTACCCCACCATCTACCACCTGAGAAAGAAAC
TGGTGGACAGCACCGACAAGGCCGACCTGCGGCTGATCTATCTGGCCCTGGCCCACATGATCAAGTTCCG
GGGCCACTTCCTGATCGAGGGCGACCTGAACCCCGACAACAGCGACGTGGACAAGCTGTTCATCCAGCTG
GTGCAGACCTACAACCAGCTGTTCGAGGAAAACCCCATCAACGCCAGCGGCGTGGACGCCAAGGCCATCC
TGTCTGCCAGACTGAGCAAGAGCAGACGGCTGGAAAATCTGATCGCCCAGCTGCCCGGCGAGAAGAAGAA
TGGCCTGTTCGGCAACCTGATTGCCCTGAGCCTGGGCCTGACCCCCAACTTCAAGAGCAACTTCGACCTG
GCCGAGGATGCCAAACTGCAGCTGAGCAAGGACACCTACGACGACGACCTGGACAACCTGCTGGCCCAGA
TCGGCGACCAGTACGCCGACCTGTTTCTGGCCGCCAAGAACCTGTCCGACGCCATCCTGCTGAGCGACAT
CCTGAGAGTGAACACCGAGATCACCAAGGCCCCCCTGAGCGCCTCTATGATCAAGAGATACGACGAGCAC
CACCAGGACCTGACCCTGCTGAAAGCTCTCGTGCGGCAGCAGCTGCCTGAGAAGTACAAAGAGATTTTCT
TCGACCAGAGCAAGAACGGCTACGCCGGCTACATTGACGGCGGAGCCAGCCAGGAAGAGTTCTACAAGTT
CATCAAGCCCATCCTGGAAAAGATGGACGGCACCGAGGAACTGCTCGTGAAGCTGAACAGAGAGGACCTG
CTGCGGAAGCAGCGGACCTTCGACAACGGCAGCATCCCCCACCAGATCCACCTGGGAGAGCTGCACGCCA
TTCTGCGGCGGCAGGAAGATTTTTACCCATTCCTGAAGGACAACCGGGAAAAGATCGAGAAGATCCTGAC
CTTCCGCATCCCCTACTACGTGGGCCCTCTGGCCAGGGGAAACAGCAGATTCGCCTGGATGACCAGAAAG
AGCGAGGAAACCATCACCCCCTGGAACTTCGAGGAAGTGGTGGACAAGGGCGCTTCCGCCCAGAGCTTCA
TCGAGCGGATGACCAACTTCGATAAGAACCTGCCCAACGAGAAGGTGCTGCCCAAGCACAGCCTGCTGTA
CGAGTACTTCACCGTGTATAACGAGCTGACCAAAGTGAAATACGTGACCGAGGGAATGAGAAAGCCCGCC
TTCCTGAGCGGCGAGCAGAAAAAGGCCATCGTGGACCTGCTGTTCAAGACCAACCGGAAAGTGACCGTGA
AGCAGCTGAAAGAGGACTACTTCAAGAAAATCGAGTGCTTCGACTCCGTGGAAATCTCCGGCGTGGAAGA
TCGGTTCAACGCCTCCCTGGGCACATACCACGATCTGCTGAAAATTATCAAGGACAAGGACTTCCTGGAC
AATGAGGAAAACGAGGACATTCTGGAAGATATCGTGCTGACCCTGACACTGTTTGAGGACAGAGAGATGA
TCGAGGAACGGCTGAAAACCTATGCCCACCTGTTCGACGACAAAGTGATGAAGCAGCTGAAGCGGCGGAG
ATACACCGGCTGGGGCAGGCTGAGCCGGAAGCTGATCAACGGCATCCGGGACAAGCAGTCCGGCAAGACA
ATCCTGGATTTCCTGAAGTCCGACGGCTTCGCCAACAGAAACTTCATGCAGCTGATCCACGACGACAGCC
TGACCTTTAAAGAGGACATCCAGAAAGCCCAGGTGTCCGGCCAGGGCGATAGCCTGCACGAGCACATTGC
CAATCTGGCCGGCAGCCCCGCCATTAAGAAGGGCATCCTGCAGACAGTGAAGGTGGTGGACGAGCTCGTG
AAAGTGATGGGCCGGCACAAGCCCGAGAACATCGTGATCGAAATGGCCAGAGAGAACCAGACCACCCAGA
AGGGACAGAAGAACAGCCGCGAGAGAATGAAGCGGATCGAAGAGGGCATCAAAGAGCTGGGCAGCCAGAT
CCTGAAAGAACACCCCGTGGAAAACACCCAGCTGCAGAACGAGAAGCTGTACCTGTACTACCTGCAGAAT
GGGCGGGATATGTACGTGGACCAGGAACTGGACATCAACCGGCTGTCCGACTACGATGTGGACCATATCG
TGCCTCAGAGCTTTCTGAAGGACGACTCCATCGACAACAAGGTGCTGACCAGAAGCGACAAGAACCGGGG
CAAGAGCGACAACGTGCCCTCCGAAGAGGTCGTGAAGAAGATGAAGAACTACTGGCGGCAGCTGCTGAAC
GCCAAGCTGATTACCCAGAGAAAGTTCGACAATCTGACCAAGGCCGAGAGAGGCGGCCTGAGCGAACTGG
ATAAGGCCGGCTTCATCAAGAGACAGCTGGTGGAAACCCGGCAGATCACAAAGCACGTGGCACAGATCCT
GGACTCCCGGATGAACACTAAGTACGACGAGAATGACAAGCTGATCCGGGAAGTGAAAGTGATCACCCTG
AAGTCCAAGCTGGTGTCCGATTTCCGGAAGGATTTCCAGTTTTACAAAGTGCGCGAGATCAACAACTACC
ACCACGCCCACGACGCCTACCTGAACGCCGTCGTGGGAACCGCCCTGATCAAAAAGTACCCTAAGCTGGA
AAGCGAGTTCGTGTACGGCGACTACAAGGTGTACGACGTGCGGAAGATGATCGCCAAGAGCGAGCAGGAA
ATCGGCAAGGCTACCGCCAAGTACTTCTTCTACAGCAACATCATGAACTTTTTCAAGACCGAGATTACCC
TGGCCAACGGCGAGATCCGGAAGCGGCCTCTGATCGAGACAAACGGCGAAACCGGGGAGATCGTGTGGGA
TAAGGGCCGGGATTTTGCCACCGTGCGGAAAGTGCTGAGCATGCCCCAAGTGAATATCGTGAAAAAGACC
GAGGTGCAGACAGGCGGCTTCAGCAAAGAGTCTATCCTGCCCAAGAGGAACAGCGATAAGCTGATCGCCA
GAAAGAAGGACTGGGACCCTAAGAAGTACGGCGGCTTCGACAGCCCCACCGTGGCCTATTCTGTGCTGGT
GGTGGCCAAAGTGGAAAAGGGCAAGTCCAAGAAACTGAAGAGTGTGAAAGAGCTGCTGGGGATCACCATC
ATGGAAAGAAGCAGCTTCGAGAAGAATCCCATCGACTTTCTGGAAGCCAAGGGCTACAAAGAAGTGAAAA
AGGACCTGATCATCAAGCTGCCTAAGTACTCCCTGTTCGAGCTGGAAAACGGCCGGAAGAGAATGCTGGC
CTCTGCCGGCGAACTGCAGAAGGGAAACGAACTGGCCCTGCCCTCCAAATATGTGAACTTCCTGTACCTG
GCCAGCCACTATGAGAAGCTGAAGGGCTCCCCCGAGGATAATGAGCAGAAACAGCTGTTTGTGGAACAGC
ACAAGCACTACCTGGACGAGATCATCGAGCAGATCAGCGAGTTCTCCAAGAGAGTGATCCTGGCCGACGC
TAATCTGGACAAAGTGCTGTCCGCCTACAACAAGCACCGGGATAAGCCCATCAGAGAGCAGGCCGAGAAT
ATCATCCACCTGTTTACCCTGACCAATCTGGGAGCCCCTGCCGCCTTCAAGTACTTTGACACCACCATCG
ACCGGAAGAGGTACACCAGCACCAAAGAGGTGCTGGACGCCACCCTGATCCACCAGAGCATCACCGGCCT
GTACGAGACACGGATCGACCTGTCTCAGCTGGGAGGCGACAAAAGGCCGGCGGCCACGAAAAAGGCCGGC
CAGGCAAAAAAGAAAAAGGAATTCTAATGACAGCTTTCTT
